Addgene plasmid #235287: EF1a-TS.FF4x1-mRuby2-miR.FF4-bGH
Purpose: ComMAND closed-loop circuit regulating mRuby2 with miR-FF4 design 3
Depositing lab: Kate Galloway. Depositing organization: Massachusetts Institute of Technology. Publication: Model-guided design of microRNA-based gene circuits supports precise dosage of transgenic cargoes into diverse primary cells. Love KS, Johnstone CP, Peterman EL, Gaglione S, Birnbaum ME, Galloway KE. Cell Syst. 2025 Apr 22:101269. doi: 10.1016/j.cels.2025.101269. PubMed 40300600.
Backbone
  Vector backbone: pShip.USI (upstream inverted)
  Backbone manufacturer: Galloway lab
  Backbone size w/o insert (bp): 2046
  Vector type: Mammalian Expression, Synthetic Biology
Growth in bacteria
  Bacterial resistance: Kanamycin, 50 μg/mL
  Growth temperature: 30°C
  Growth strain: NEB Stable
  Copy number: High Copy
Gene/Insert
  Gene/Insert name: mRuby2
  Species: Entacmaea quadricolor
  Insert size (bp): 711
  Promoter: EF1a (human EF1a)
  Cloning method: Golden Gate
  Sequencing primers: 5′ CATCAGAGATTTTGAGACAC; 3′ gcgtttctacaaactcttcc
Resource information
  A portion of this plasmid was derived from a plasmid made by: Addgene #90236
Terms and licenses: Academic/Nonprofit Terms; Industry Terms: Not Available to Industry
Depositor comments: Alt name: pKG3171 ; Please visit https://doi.org/10.1101/2024.06.25.600629 for bioRxiv preprint.
How to cite: EF1a-TS.FF4x1-mRuby2-miR.FF4-bGH was a gift from Kate Galloway (Addgene plasmid # 235287 ; http://n2t.net/addgene:235287 ; RRID:Addgene_235287)
