[The description below was written by a language model from this plasmid's Addgene catalogue record and pLannotate feature annotations shown in this document.]
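Description:
EF1a-TS.FF4x1-mRuby2-miR.FF4-bGH is a 4,666 nt mammalian expression and synthetic biology plasmid built by Golden Gate assembly in the small pShip.USI (upstream inverted) backbone. It is maintained in E. coli through a high-copy ColE1/pUC-type origin and selected with kanamycin via an aph(3')-Ia resistance gene. rrnB T1 and T2 terminators sit on the bacterial side of the plasmid, where they likely insulate the backbone from read-through transcription.

The payload is a single transcription unit implementing a ComMAND closed-loop circuit, described in the record as miR-FF4 design 3. The human EF1a promoter, annotated as the core promoter followed by intron A segments, drives the red fluorescent protein mRuby2 (711 bp, derived from Entacmaea quadricolor), and the transcript ends at a bovine growth hormone polyadenylation signal. Between the mRuby2 coding sequence and the poly(A) signal, the feature table shows 5' and 3' miR-30a flanking sequences, a standard scaffold for expressing a synthetic microRNA. The hairpin between them is not annotated, but the name indicates it encodes miR-FF4. The name also indicates a single FF4 target site (TS.FF4x1) placed upstream of mRuby2; this site is not annotated either, though it would fall in the region between the promoter and the coding sequence. A short hit to the TRE3GV promoter in that region is only a fragment, and nothing in the record suggests Tet-responsive control.

Because the microRNA and its own target site lie on the same transcript, the microRNA produced from the transcript represses the mRNA it came from. This self-targeting arrangement is intended to dampen variation in output arising from gene dosage. The construct serves as a fluorescent readout for testing microRNA-based dosage control of transgenes in mammalian cells.
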