Features (pLannotate 1.2.2; 12 found; start..end, strand, type, name):
     68..95      -  terminator     rrnB T2 terminator: transcription terminator T2 from the E. coli rrnB gene
    227..270     +  terminator     rrnB T1 terminator: Escherichia coli rrnB; transcription terminator T1 from the E. coli rrnB gene
    438..1026    -  rep_origin     ori: high-copy-number ColE1/pMB1/pBR322/pUC origin of replication
   1116..1925    -  CDS            KanR: aminoglycoside phosphotransferase; aph(3')-Ia; confers resistance to kanamycin in bacteria or G418 (Geneticin®) in eukaryotes
   2065..2276    +  promoter       EF-1α core promoter: core promoter for human elongation factor EF-1α
   2277..2390    +  intron         EF-1α intron A (fragment): intron upstream of the start codon of human EF-1α
   3016..3219    +  intron         EF-1α intron A: truncated intron upstream of the start codon of human EF-1α
   3228..3262    +  promoter       TRE3GV promoter (fragment): 3rd-generation Tet-responsive promoter that can be activated by binding of Tet-On® 3G, optimized for retroviral and lentiviral vectors
   3332..4042    +  CDS            mRuby2: mRuby2 is a basic (constitutively fluorescent) red fluorescent protein published in 2012, derived from Entacmaea quadricolor. It has moderate acid sensitivity.
   4090..4183    +  ncRNA          5' miR-30a: sequence upstream of the 71-nt precursor of the human miR-30a microRNA (Zeng et al., 2002) miRNA
   4288..4400    +  ncRNA          3' miR-30a: sequence downstream of the 71-nt precursor of the human miR-30a microRNA (Zeng et al., 2002) miRNA
   4442..4666    +  polyA_signal   bGH poly(A) signal: bovine growth hormone polyadenylation signal
>Addgene plasmid #235287 | EF1a-TS.FF4x1-mRuby2-miR.FF4-bGH | addgene full sequence | sequence record 472795 | Addgene NGS Result
CGCTAGTAGACTGCAGGTGGGCCCGAGCTTAAGTAACTAACTAACAGGAAGAGTTTGTAGAAACGCAAAA
AGGCCATCCGTCAGGATGGCCTTCTGCTTAGTTTGATGCCTGGCAGTTTATGGCGGGCGTCCTGCCCGCC
ACCCTCCGGGCCGTTGCTTCACAACGTTCAAATCCGCTCCCGGCGGATTTGTCCTACTCAGGAGAGCGTT
CACCGACAAACAACAGATAAAACGAAAGGCCCAGTCTTCCGACTGAGCCTTTCGTTTTATTTGATGCCTG
GCAGTTCCCTACTCTCGCTTAGTAGTTAGACGTCCCCGAGATCCATGCTAGCGGTAATACGGTTATCCAC
AGAATCAGGGGATAACGCAGGAAAGAACATGTGAGCAAAAGGCCAGCAAAAGGCCAGGAACCGTAAAAAG
GCCGCGTTGCTGGCGTTTTTCCATAGGCTCCGCCCCCCTGACGAGCATCACAAAAATCGACGCTCAAGTC
AGAGGTGGCGAAACCCGACAGGACTATAAAGATACCAGGCGTTTCCCCCTGGAAGCTCCCTCGTGCGCTC
TCCTGTTCCGACCCTGCCGCTTACCGGATACCTGTCCGCCTTTCTCCCTTCGGGAAGCGTGGCGCTTTCT
CATAGCTCACGCTGTAGGTATCTCAGTTCGGTGTAGGTCGTTCGCTCCAAGCTGGGCTGTGTGCACGAAC
CCCCCGTTCAGCCCGACCGCTGCGCCTTATCCGGTAACTATCGTCTTGAGTCCAACCCGGTAAGACACGA
CTTATCGCCACTGGCAGCAGCCACTGGTAACAGGATTAGCAGAGCGAGGTATGTAGGCGGTGCTACAGAG
TTCTTGAAGTGGTGGCCTAACTACGGCTACACTAGAAGAACAGTATTTGGTATCTGCGCTCTGCTGAAGC
CAGTTACCTTCGGAAAAAGAGTTGGTAGCTCTTGATCCGGCAAACAAACCACCGCTGGTAGCGGTGGTTT
TTTTGTTTGCAAGCAGCAGATTACGCGCAGAAAAAAAGGATCTCAAGAAGATCCTTTGATCTTTTCTACG
GGGTCTGACGCTCAGTGGAACGGGGCCCAATCTGAATAATGTTACAACCAATTAACCAATTCTGATTAGA
AAAACTCATCGAGCATCAAATGAAACTGCAATTTATTCATATCAGGATTATCAATACCATATTTTTGAAA
AAGCCGTTTCTGTAATGAAGGAGAAAACTCACCGAGGCAGTTCCATAGGATGGCAAGATCCTGGTATCGG
TCTGCGATTCCGACTCGTCCAACATCAATACAACCTATTAATTTCCCCTCGTCAAAAATAAGGTTATCAA
GTGAGAAATCACCATGAGTGACGACTGAATCCGGTGAGAATGGCAAAAGTTTATGCATTTCTTTCCAGAC
TTGTTCAACAGGCCAGCCATTACGCTCGTCATCAAAATCACTCGCATCAACCAAACCGTTATTCATTCGT
GATTGCGCCTGAGCTAGACGAAATACGCGATCGCTGTTAAAAGGACAATTACAAACAGGAATCGAATGCA
ACCGGCGCAGGAACACTGCCAGCGCATCAACAATATTTTCACCTGAATCAGGATATTCTTCTAATACCTG
GAATGCTGTTTTTCCGGGGATCGCAGTGGTGAGTAACCATGCATCACCAGGAGTACGGATAAAATGCTTG
ATGGTCGGAAGAGGCATAAATTCCGTCAGCCAGTTTAGTCTGACCATCTCATCTGTAACATCATTGGCAA
CGCTACCTTTGCCATGTTTCAGAAACAACTCTGGCGCATCGGGCTTCCCATACAAGCGATAGATTGTCGC
ACCTGATTGCCCGACATTATCGCGAGCCCATTTATACCCATATAAATCAGCATCCATGTTGGAATTTAAT
CGCGGCCTCGACGTTTCCCGTTGAATATGGCTCATAACACCCCTTGTATTACTGTTTATGTAAGCAGACA
GTTTTATTGTTCATGATGATATATTTTTATCTTGTGCAATGTAACATCAGAGATTTTGAGACACGGGCAC
CTGCAGTCTTCGTACTGCTCCGGTGCCCGTCAGTGGGCAGAGCGCACATCGCCCACAGTCCCCGAGAAGT
TGGGGGGAGGGGTCGGCAATTGAACCGGTGCCTAGAGAAGGTGGCGCGGGGTAAACTGGGAAAGTGATGT
CGTGTACTGGCTCCGCCTTTTTCCCGAGGGTGGGGGAGAACCGTATATAAGTGCAGTAGTCGCCGTGAAC
GTTCTTTTTCGCAACGGGTTTGCCGCCAGAACACAGGTAAGTGCCGTGTGTGGTTCCCGCGGGCCTGGCC
TCTTTACGGGTTATGGCCCTTGCGTGCCTTGAATTACTTCCACGCCCCTGGCTGCAGTACGTGATTCTTG
ATCCCGAGCTTCGGGTTGGAAGTGGGTGGGAGAGTTCGAGGCCTTGCGCTTAAGGAGCCCCTTCGCCTCG
TGCTTGAGTTGAGGCCTGGCTTGGGCGCTGGGGCCGCCGCGTGCGAATCTGGTGGCACCTTCGCGCCTGT
CTCGCTGCTTTCGATAAGTCTCTAGCCATTTAAAATTTTTGATGACCTGCTGCGACGCTTTTTTTCTGGC
AAGATAGTCTTGTAAATGCGGGCCAAGATCTGCACACTGGTATTTCGGTTTTTGGGGCCGCGGGCGGCGA
CGGGGCCCGTGCGTCCCAGCGCACATGTTCGGCGAGGCGGGGCCTGCGAGCGCGGCCACCGAGAATCGGA
CGGGGGTAGTCTCAAGCTGGCCGGCCTGCTCTGGTGCCTGGCCTCGCGCCGCCGTGTATCGCCCCGCCCT
GGGCGGCAAGGCTGGCCCGGTCGGCACCAGTTGCGTGAGCGGAAAGATGGCCGCTTCCCGGCCCTGCTGC
AGGGAGCTCAAAATGGAGGACGCGGCGCTCGGGAGAGCGGGCGGGTGAGTCACCCACACAAAGGAAAAGG
GCCTTTCCGTCCTCAGCCGTCGCTTCATGTGACTCCACGGAGTACCGGGCGCCGTCCAGGCACCTCGATT
AGTTCTCGAGCTTTTGGAGTACGTCGTCTTTAGGTTGGGGGGAGGGGTTTTATGCGATGGAGTTTCCCCA
CACTGAGTGGGTGGAGACTGAAGTTAGGCCAGCTTGGCACTTGATGTAATTCTCCTTGGAATTTGCCCTT
TTTGAGTTTGGATCTTGGTTCATTCTCAAGCCTCAGACAGTGGTTCAAAGTTTTTTTCTTCCATTTCAGG
TGTCGTGAGAGCTCGTTTAGTGAACCGTCAGATCGCCTGGAGACGCCATCCACGCTGTAATGTAAGCTTG
TGGCCGCTTGAAGTCTTTAATTAAACCTAGGACAAGCCACCATGGTGTCTAAGGGCGAAGAGCTGATCAA
GGAAAATATGCGTATGAAGGTGGTCATGGAAGGTTCGGTCAACGGCCACCAATTCAAATGCACAGGTGAA
GGAGAAGGCAATCCGTACATGGGAACTCAAACCATGAGGATCAAAGTCATCGAGGGAGGACCCCTGCCAT
TTGCCTTTGACATTCTTGCCACGTCGTTCATGTATGGCAGCCGTACTTTTATCAAGTACCCGAAAGGCAT
TCCTGATTTCTTTAAACAGTCCTTTCCTGAGGGTTTTACTTGGGAAAGAGTTACGAGATACGAAGATGGT
GGAGTCGTCACCGTCATGCAGGACACCAGCCTTGAGGATGGCTGTCTCGTTTACCACGTCCAAGTCAGAG
GGGTAAACTTTCCCTCCAATGGTCCCGTGATGCAGAAGAAGACCAAGGGTTGGGAGCCTAATACAGAGAT
GATGTATCCAGCAGATGGTGGTCTGAGGGGATACACTCATATGGCACTGAAAGTTGATGGTGGTGGCCAT
CTGTCTTGCTCTTTCGTAACAACTTACAGGTCAAAAAAGACCGTCGGGAACATCAAGATGCCCGGTATCC
ATGCCGTTGATCACCGCCTGGAAAGGTTAGAGGAAAGTGACAATGAAATGTTCGTAGTACAACGCGAACA
CGCAGTTGCCAAGTTCGCCGGGCTTGGTGGTGGGATGGACGAGCTGTACAAGTAACAACAGGTGAGTATG
TGCTCGCTTCGGCAGCACATATACTATGTTTGAATGAGGCTTCAGTACTTTACAGAATCGTTGCCTGCAC
ATCTTGGAAACACTTGCTGGGATTACTTCTTCAGGTTAACCCAACAGAAGGCTCGAGTGCTGTTGACAGT
GAGCGCCGCTTGAAGTCTTTAATTAAATAGTGAAGCCACAGATGTATTTAATTAAAGACTTCAAGCGGTG
CCTACTGCCTCGGAGAATTCAAGGGGCTACTTTAGGAGCAATTATCTTGTTTACTAAAACTGAATACCTT
GCTATCTCTTTGATACATTTTTACAAAGCTGAATTAAAATGGTATAAATTAAATCACTTTTTTCAATTGT
TTCCTTTTTTTTCCTCAGGTAGGAGTTGCACCTGTGCCTTCTAGTTGCCAGCCATCTGTTGTTTGCCCCT
CCCCCGTGCCTTCCTTGACCCTGGAAGGTGCCACTCCCACTGTCCTTTCCTAATAAAATGAGGAAATTGC
ATCGCATTGTCTGAGTAGGTGTCATTCTATTCTGGGGGGTGGGGTGGGGCAGGACAGCAAGGGGGAGGAT
TGGGAAGACAATAGCAGGCATGCTGGGGATGCGGTGGGCTCTATGG
