>Addgene plasmid #235287 | EF1a-TS.FF4x1-mRuby2-miR.FF4-bGH | depositor partial sequence | sequence record 463198 | mRuby2-miR.FF4, mRuby2 with 3' microRNA
ATGGTGTCTAAGGGCGAAGAGCTGATCAAGGAAAATATGCGTATGAAGGTGGTCATGGAAGGTTCGGTCA
ACGGCCACCAATTCAAATGCACAGGTGAAGGAGAAGGCAATCCGTACATGGGAACTCAAACCATGAGGAT
CAAAGTCATCGAGGGAGGACCCCTGCCATTTGCCTTTGACATTCTTGCCACGTCGTTCATGTATGGCAGC
CGTACTTTTATCAAGTACCCGAAAGGCATTCCTGATTTCTTTAAACAGTCCTTTCCTGAGGGTTTTACTT
GGGAAAGAGTTACGAGATACGAAGATGGTGGAGTCGTCACCGTCATGCAGGACACCAGCCTTGAGGATGG
CTGTCTCGTTTACCACGTCCAAGTCAGAGGGGTAAACTTTCCCTCCAATGGTCCCGTGATGCAGAAGAAG
ACCAAGGGTTGGGAGCCTAATACAGAGATGATGTATCCAGCAGATGGTGGTCTGAGGGGATACACTCATA
TGGCACTGAAAGTTGATGGTGGTGGCCATCTGTCTTGCTCTTTCGTAACAACTTACAGGTCAAAAAAGAC
CGTCGGGAACATCAAGATGCCCGGTATCCATGCCGTTGATCACCGCCTGGAAAGGTTAGAGGAAAGTGAC
AATGAAATGTTCGTAGTACAACGCGAACACGCAGTTGCCAAGTTCGCCGGGCTTGGTGGTGGGATGGACG
AGCTGTACAAGTAACAACAGGTGAGTATGTGCTCGCTTCGGCAGCACATATACTATGTTTGAATGAGGCT
TCAGTACTTTACAGAATCGTTGCCTGCACATCTTGGAAACACTTGCTGGGATTACTTCTTCAGGTTAACC
CAACAGAAGGCTCGAGTGCTGTTGACAGTGAGCGCCGCTTGAAGTCTTTAATTAAATAGTGAAGCCACAG
ATGTATTTAATTAAAGACTTCAAGCGGTGCCTACTGCCTCGGAGAATTCAAGGGGCTACTTTAGGAGCAA
TTATCTTGTTTACTAAAACTGAATACCTTGCTATCTCTTTGATACATTTTTACAAAGCTGAATTAAAATG
GTATAAATTAAATCACTTT
